>Addgene plasmid #158294 | pLKO_HSV.FLAG.HA_NGFR | addgene full sequence | sequence record 329340 | Addgene NGS Result
TCGACGGTATCGATCACGAGACTAGTATCGAGCGGCCGCCCCCTTCACCGAGGGCCTATTTCCCATGATT
CCTTCATATTTGCATATACGATACAAGGCTGTTAGAGAGATAATTGGAATTAATTTGACTGTAAACACAA
AGATATTAGTACAAAATACGTGACGTAGAAAGTAATAATTTCTTGGGTAGTTTGCAGTTTTAAAATTATG
TTTTAAAATGGACTATCATATGCTTACCGTAACTTGAAAGTATTTCGATTTCTTGGCTTTATATATCTTG
TGGAAAGGACGAAACACCGGGTCTTCGAGAAGACCTGTTTTAGAGCTAGAAATAGCAAGTTAAAATAAGG
CTAGTCCGTTATCAACTTGAAAAAGTGGCACCGAGTCGGTGCTTTTTTTAATTCTCGACCTCGAGACAAA
TGGCAGTATTCATCCACAATTTTAAAAGAAAAGGGGGGATTGGGGGGTACAGTGCAGGGGAAAGAATAGT
AGACATAATAGCAACAGACATACAAACTAAAGAATTACAAAAACAAATTACAAAAATTCAAAATTTTCGG
GTTTATTACAGGGACAGCAGAGATCCACTTTGGCCGCGGCTCGAGGCGATAAGCTTTGCAAAGATGGATA
AAGTTTTAAACAGAGAGGAATCTTTGCAGCTAATGGACCTTCTAGGTCTTGAAAGGAGTGGGAATTGGCT
CCGGTGCCCGTCAGTGGGCAGAGCGCACATCGCCCACAGTCCCCGAGAAGTTGGGGGGAGGGGTCGGCAA
TTGAACCGGTGCCTAGAGAAGGTGGCGCGGGGTAAACTGGGAAAGTGATGTCGTGTACTGGCTCCGCCTT
TTTCCCGAGGGTGGGGGAGAACCGTATATAAGTGCAGTAGTCGCCGTGAACGTTCTTTTTCGCAACGGGT
TTGCCGCCAGAACACAGGTAAGTGCCGTGTGTGGTTCCCGCGGGCCTGGCCTCTTTACGGGTTATGGCCC
TTGCGTGCCTTGAATTACTTCCACCTGGCTGCAGTACGTGATTCTTGATCCCGAGCTTCGGGTTGGAAGT
GGGTGGGAGAGTTCGAGGCCTTGCGCTTAAGGAGCCCCTTCGCCTCGTGCTTGAGTTGAGGCCTGGCCTG
GGCGCTGGGGCCGCCGCGTGCGAATCTGGTGGCACCTTCGCGCCTGTCTCGCTGCTTTCGATAAGTCTCT
AGCCATTTAAAATTTTTGATGACCTGCTGCGACGCTTTTTTTCTGGCAAGATAGTCTTGTAAATGCGGGC
CAAGATCTGCACACTGGTATTTCGGTTTTTGGGGCCGCGGGCGGCGACGGGGCCCGTGCGTCCCAGCGCA
CATGTTCGGCGAGGCGGGGCCTGCGAGCGCGGCCACCGAGAATCGGACGGGGGTAGTCTCAAGCTGGCCG
GCCTGCTCTGGTGCCTGGCCTCGCGCCGCCGTGTATCGCCCCGCCCTGGGCGGCAAGGCTGGCCCGGTCG
GCACCAGTTGCGTGAGCGGAAAGATGGCCGCTTCCCGGCCCTGCTGCAGGGAGCTCAAAATGGAGGACGC
GGCGCTCGGGAGAGCGGGCGGGTGAGTCACCCACACAAAGGAAAAGGGCCTTTCCGTCCTCAGCCGTCGC
TTCATGTGACTCCACGGAGTACCGGGCGCCGTCCAGGCACCTCGATTAGTTCTCGAGCTTTTGGAGTACG
TCGTCTTTAGGTTGGGGGGAGGGGTTTTATGCGATGGAGTTTCCCCACACTGAGTGGGTGGAGACTGAAG
TTAGGCCAGCTTGGCACTTGATGTAATTCTCCTTGGAATTTGCCCTTTTTGAGTTTGGATCTTGGTTCAT
TCTCAAGCCTCAGACAGTGGTTCAAAGTTTTTTTCTTCCATTTCAGGTGTCGTGAGGAATTCTGCAGTCG
ATCGACGGTACCGCGGGCCCGGGATCCACGGTCGCCACCATGGGGGCAGGTGCCACCGGCCGCGCCATGG
ACGGGCCGCGCCTGCTGCTGTTGCTGCTTCTGGGGGTGTCCCTTGGAGGTGCCAAGGAGGCATGCCAGCC
CGAGCTGGCCCCCGAGGACCCCGAGGACGGAGGAGGCGGGGGAGGGGACTACAAAGACGATGACGACAAG
GGAGGAGGCGGGGGAGGGTACCCATACGATGTGCCAGATTACGCTCCCACAGGCCTGTACACACACAGCG
GTGAGTGCTGCAAAGCCTGCAACCTGGGCGAGGGTGTGGCCCAGCCTTGTGGAGCCAACCAGACCGTGTG
TGAGCCCTGCCTGGACAGCGTGACGTTCTCCGACGTGGTGAGCGCGACCGAGCCGTGCAAGCCGTGCACC
GAGTGCGTGGGGCTCCAGAGCATGTCGGCGCCGTGCGTGGAGGCCGACGACGCCGTGTGCCGCTGCGCCT
ACGGCTACTACCAGGATGAGACGACTGGGCGCTGCGAGGCGTGCCGCGTGTGCGAGGCGGGCTCGGGCCT
CGTGTTCTCCTGCCAGGACAAGCAGAACACCGTGTGCGAGGAGTGCCCCGACGGCACGTATTCCGACGAG
GCCAACCACGTGGACCCGTGCCTGCCCTGCACCGTGTGCGAGGACACCGAGCGCCAGCTCCGCGAGTGCA
CACGCTGGGCCGACGCCGAGTGCGAGGAGATCCCTGGCCGTTGGATTACACGGTCCACACCCCCAGAGGG
CTCGGACAGCACAGCCCCCAGCACCCAGGAGCCTGAGGCACCTCCAGAACAAGACCTCATAGCCAGCACG
GTGGCAGGTGTGGTGACCACAGTGATGGGCAGCTCCCAGCCCGTGGTGACCCGAGGCACCACCGACAACC
TCATCCCTGTCTATTGCTCCATCCTGGCTGCTGTGGTTGTGGGCCTTGTGGCCTACATAGCCTTCAAGAG
GTGGAACAGGGGTATCCTCTAGAGCGGCCGCGTCGACAATCAACCTCTGGATTACAAAATTTGTGAAAGA
TTGACTGGTATTCTTAACTATGTTGCTCCTTTTACGCTATGTGGATACGCTGCTTTAATGCCTTTGTATC
ATGCTATTGCTTCCCGTATGGCTTTCATTTTCTCCTCCTTGTATAAATCCTGGTTGCTGTCTCTTTATGA
GGAGTTGTGGCCCGTTGTCAGGCAACGTGGCGTGGTGTGCACTGTGTTTGCTGACGCAACCCCCACTGGT
TGGGGCATTGCCACCACCTGTCAGCTCCTTTCCGGGACTTTCGCTTTCCCCCTCCCTATTGCCACGGCGG
AACTCATCGCCGCCTGCCTTGCCCGCTGCTGGACAGGGGCTCGGCTGTTGGGCACTGACAATTCCGTGGT
GTTGTCGGGGAAGCTGACGTCCTTTCCATGGCTGCTCGCCTGTGTTGCCACCTGGATTCTGCGCGGGACG
TCCTTCTGCTACGTCCCTTCGGCCCTCAATCCAGCGGACCTTCCTTCCCGCGGCCTGCTGCCGGCTCTGC
GGCCTCTTCCGCATCTTCGCCTTCGCCCTCAGACGAGTCGGATCTCCCTTTGGGCCGCCTCCCCGCCTGG
GTACCTTTAAGACCAATGACTTACAAGGCAGCTGTAGATCTTAGCCACTTTTTAAAAGAAAAGGGGGGAC
TGGAAGGGCTAATTCACTCCCAACGAAGATAAGATCTGCTTTTTGCTTGTACTGGGTCTCTCTGGTTAGA
CCAGATCTGAGCCTGGGAGCTCTCTGGCTAACTAGGGAACCCACTGCTTAAGCCTCAATAAAGCTTGCCT
TGAGTGCTTCAAGTAGTGTGTGCCCGTCTGTTGTGTGACTCTGGTAACTAGAGATCCCTCAGACCCTTTT
AGTCAGTGTGGAAAATCTCTAGCAGTAGTAGTTCATGTCATCTTATTATTCAGTATTTATAACTTGCAAA
GAAATGAATATCAGAGAGTGAGAGGAACTTGTTTATTGCAGCTTATAATGGTTACAAATAAAGCAATAGC
ATCACAAATTTCACAAATAAAGCATTTTTTTCACTGCATTCTAGTTGTGGTTTGTCCAAACTCATCAATG
TATCTTATCATGTCTGGCTCTAGCTATCCCGCCCCTAACTCCGCCCATCCCGCCCCTAACTCCGCCCAGT
TCCGCCCATTCTCCGCCCCATGGCTGACTAATTTTTTTTATTTATGCAGAGGCCGAGGCCGCCTCGGCCT
CTGAGCTATTCCAGAAGTAGTGAGGAGGCTTTTTTGGAGGCCTAGGGACGTACCCAATTCGCCCTATAGT
GAGTCGTATTACGCGCGCTCACTGGCCGTCGTTTTACAACGTCGTGACTGGGAAAACCCTGGCGTTACCC
AACTTAATCGCCTTGCAGCACATCCCCCTTTCGCCAGCTGGCGTAATAGCGAAGAGGCCCGCACCGATCG
CCCTTCCCAACAGTTGCGCAGCCTGAATGGCGAATGGG
[124 nt withheld, positions 4379-4502]
C
[91 nt withheld, positions 4504-4594]
A
[49 nt withheld, positions 4596-4644]
CCTTTGACGTTGGAGTCCACGTTCTTT
[37 nt withheld, positions 4672-4708]
ACCCTATCTCGGTCTATTCTTTTGATTTATAAGGGATTTTGCCGATTTCGGCCTATTGGTTAAAAAATGA
GCTGATTTAACAAAAATTTAACGCGAATTTTAACAAAATATTAACGCTTACAATTTAGGTGGCACTTTTC
GGGGAAATGTGCGCGGAACCCCTATTTGTTTATTTTTCTAAATACATTCAAATATGTATCCGCTCATGAG
ACAATAACCCTGATAAATGCTTCAATAATATTGAAAAAGGAAGAGTATGAGTATTCAACATTTCCGTGTC
GCCCTTATTCCCTTTTTTGCGGCATTTTGCCTTCCTGTTTTTGCTCACCCAGAAACGCTGGTGAAAGTAA
AAGATGCTGAAGATCAGTTGGGTGCACGAGTGGGTTACATCGAACTGGATCTCAACAGCGGTAAGATCCT
TGAGAGTTTTCGCCCCGAAGAACGTTTTCCAATGATGAGCACTTTTAAAGTTCTGCTATGTGGCGCGGTA
TTATCCCGTATTGACGCCGGGCAAGAGCAACTCGGTCGCCGCATACACTATTCTCAGAATGACTTGGTTG
AGTACTCACCAGTCACAGAAAAGCATCTTACGGATGGCATGACAGTAAGAGAATTATGCAGTGCTGCCAT
AACCATGAGTGATAACACTGCGGCCAACTTACTTCTGACAACGATCGGAGGACCGAAGGAGCTAACCGCT
TTTTTGCACAACATGGGGGATCATGTAACTCGCCTTGATCGTTGGGAACCGGAGCTGAATGAAGCCATAC
CAAACGACGAGCGTGACACCACGATGCCTGTAGCAATGGCAACAACGTTGCGCAAACTATTAACTGGCGA
ACTACTTACTCTAGCTTCCCGGCAACAATTAATAGACTGGATGGAGGCGGATAAAGTTGCAGGACCACTT
CTGCGCTCGGCCCTTCCGGCTGGCTGGTTTATTGCTGATAAATCTGGAGCCGGTGAGCGTGGGTCTCGCG
GTATCATTGCAGCACTGGGGCCAGATGGTAAGCCCTCCCGTATCGTAGTTATCTACACGACGGGGAGTCA
GGCAACTATGGATGAACGAAATAGACAGATCGCTGAGATAGGTGCCTCACTGATTAAGCATTGGTAACTG
TCAGACCAAGTTTACTCATATATACTTTAGATTGATTTAAAACTTCATTTTTAATTTAAAAGGATCTAGG
TGAAGATCCTTTTTGATAATCTCATGACCAAAATCCCTTAACGTGAGTTTTCGTTCCACTGAGCGTCAGA
CCCCGTAGAAAAGATCAAAGGATCTTCTTGAGATCCTTTTTTTCTGCGCGTAATCTGCTGCTTGCAAACA
AAAAAACCACCGCTACCAGCGGTGGTTTGTTTGCCGGATCAAGAGCTACCAACTCTTTTTCCGAAGGTAA
CTGGCTTCAGCAGAGCGCAGATACCAAATACTGTTCTTCTAGTGTAGCCGTAGTTAGGCCACCACTTCAA
GAACTCTGTAGCACCGCCTACATACCTCGCTCTGCTAATCCTGTTACCAGTGGCTGCTGCCAGTGGCGAT
AAGTCGTGTCTTACCGGGTTGGACTCAAGACGATAGTTACCGGATAAGGCGCAGCGGTCGGGCTGAACGG
GGGGTTCGTGCACACAGCCCAGCTTGGAGCGAACGACCTACACCGAACTGAGATACCTACAGCGTGAGCT
ATGAGAAAGCGCCACGCTTCCCGAAGGGAGAAAGGCGGACAGGTATCCGGTAAGCGGCAGGGTCGGAACA
GGAGAGCGCACGAGGGAGCTTCCAGGGGGAAACGCCTGGTATCTTTATAGTCCTGTCGGGTTTCGCCACC
TCTGACTTGAGCGTCGATTTTTGTGATGCTCGTCAGGGGGGCGGAGCCTATGGAAAAACGCCAGCAACGC
GGCCTTTTTACGGTTCCTGGCCTTTTGCTGGCCTTTTGCTCACATGTTCTTTCCTGCGTTATCCCCTGAT
TCTGTGGATAACCGTATTACCGCCTTTGAGTGAGCTGATACCGCTCGCCGCAGCCGAACGACCGAGCGCA
GCGAGTCAGTGAGCGAGGAAGCGGAAGAGCGCCCAATACGCAAACCGCCTCTCCCCGCGCGTTGGCCGAT
TCATTAATGCAGCTGGCACGACAGGTTTCCCGACTGGAAAGCGGGCAGTGAGCGCAACGCAATTAATGTG
AGTTAGCTCACTCATTAGGCACCCCAGGCTTTACACTTTATGCTTCCGGCTCGTATGTTGTGTGGAATTG
TGAGCGGATAACAATTTCACACAGGAAACAGCTATGACCATGATTACGCCAAGCGCGCAATTAACCCTCA
CTAAAGGGAACAAAAGCTGGAGCTGCAAGCTTAATGTAGTCTTATGCAATACTCTTGTAGTCTTGCAACA
TGGTAACGATGAGTTAGCAACATGCCTTACAAGGAGAGAAAAAGCACCGTGCATGGCGATTGGTGGAAGT
AAGGTGGTACGATCGTGCCTTATTAGGAAGGCAACAGACGGGTCTGACATGGATTGGACGAACCACTGAA
TTGCCGCATTGCAGAGATATTGTATTTAAGTGCCTAGCTCGATACATAAACGGGTCTCTCTGGTTAGACC
AGATCTGAGCCTGGGAGCTCTCTGGCTAACTAGGGAACCCACTGCTTAAGCCTCAATAAAGCTTGCCTTG
AGTGCTTCAAGTAGTGTGTGCCCGTCTGTTGTGTGACTCTGGTAACTAGAGATCCCTCAGACCCTTTTAG
TCAGTGTGGAAAATCTCTAGCAGTGGCGCCCGAACAGGGACTTGAAAGCGAAAGGGAAACCAGAGGAGCT
CTCTCGACGCAGGACTCGGCTTGCTGAAGCGCGCACGGCAAGAGGCGAGGGGCGGCGACTGGTGAGTACG
CCAAAAATTTTGACTAGCGGAGGCTAGAAGGAGAGAGATGGGTGCGAGAGCGTCAGTATTAAGCGGGGGA
GAATTAGATCGCGATGGGAAAAAATTCGGTTAAGGCCAGGGGGAAAGAAAAAATATAAATTAAAACATAT
AGTATGGGCAAGCAGGGAGCTAGAACGATTCGCAGTTAATCCTGGCCTGTTAGAAACATCAGAAGGCTGT
AGACAAATACTGGGACAGCTACAACCATCCCTTCAGACAGGATCAGAAGAACTTAGATCATTATATAATA
CAGTAGCAACCCTCTATTGTGTGCATCAAAGGATAGAGATAAAAGACACCAAGGAAGCTTTAGACAAGAT
AGAGGAAGAGCAAAACAAAAGTAAGACCACCGCACAGCAAGCGGCCGCTGATCTTCAGACCTGGAGGAGG
AGATATGAGGGACAATTGGAGAAGTGAATTATATAAATATAAAGTAGTAAAAATTGAACCATTAGGAGTA
GCACCCACCAAGGCAAAGAGAAGAGTGGTGCAGAGAGAAAAAAGAGCAGTGGGAATAGGAGCTTTGTTCC
TTGGGTTCTTGGGAGCAGCAGGAAGCACTATGGGCGCAGCGTCAATGACGCTGACGGTACAGGCCAGACA
ATTATTGTCTGGTATAGTGCAGCAGCAGAACAATTTGCTGAGGGCTATTGAGGCGCAACAGCATCTGTTG
CAACTCACAGTCTGGGGCATCAAGCAGCTCCAGGCAAGAATCCTGGCTGTGGAAAGATACCTAAAGGATC
AACAGCTCCTGGGGATTTGGGGTTGCTCTGGAAAACTCATTTGCACCACTGCTGTGCCTTGGAATGCTAG
TTGGAGTAATAAATCTCTGGAACAGATTTGGAATCACACGACCTGGATGGAGTGGGACAGAGAAATTAAC
AATTACACAAGCTTAATACACTCCTTAATTGAAGAATCGCAAAACCAGCAAGAAAAGAATGAACAAGAAT
TATTGGAATTAGATAAATGGGCAAGTTTGTGGAATTGGTTTAACATAACAAATTGGCTGTGGTATATAAA
ATTATTCATAATGATAGTAGGAGGCTTGGTAGGTTTAAGAATAGTTTTTGCTGTACTTTCTATAGTGAAT
AGAGTTAGGCAGGGATATTCACCATTATCGTTTCAGACCCACCTCCCAACCCCGAGGGGACCCGACAGGC
CCGAAGGAATAGAAGAAGAAGGTGGAGAGAGAGACAGAGACAGATCCATTCGATTAGTGAACGGATC
Features (pLannotate 1.2.2; 29 found; start..end, strand, type, name):
     50..290     +  promoter       U6 promoter: RNA polymerase III promoter for human U6 snRNA
    317..392     +  misc_RNA       gRNA scaffold: guide RNA scaffold for the Streptococcus pyogenes CRISPR/Cas9 system
    440..557     +  misc_feature   cPPT/CTS: central polypurine tract and central termination sequence of HIV-1
    624..690     +  CDS            small t antigen (fragment): SV40 (simian virus 40) small t antigen
    697..1875    +  promoter       EF-1α promoter: strong constitutive promoter for human elongation factor EF-1α
   1892..1917    +  misc_feature   MCS (fragment): multiple cloning site
   1930..2877    +  CDS            NGFR (fragment): TNR16_HUMAN - Also known as TNFRSF16. Experimental evidence at protein level: Swiss-Prot protein existence level 1. Low affinity receptor which can bind to NGF, BDNF, NTF3, and NTF4. Forms a heterodimeric receptor with SORCS2 that binds the precursor forms of NGF, BDNF and NTF3 with high affinity, and has much lower affinity for mature NGF and BDNF (PubMed:24908487). Plays an important role in differentiation and survival of specific neuronal populations during development (By similarity). Can mediate cell survival as well as cell death of neural cells. Plays a role in the inactivation of RHOA
   2908..3496    +  misc_feature   WPRE: woodchuck hepatitis virus posttranscriptional regulatory element
   3501..3638    +  CDS            nef (fragment): NEF_HV1LA - Experimental evidence at protein level: Swiss-Prot protein existence level 1. Extracellular Nef protein targets CD4(+) T-lymphocytes for apoptosis by interacting with CXCR4 surface receptors. From Human immunodeficiency virus type 1 group M subtype B (isolate Lai) (HIV-1).
   3624..3804    +  LTR            5' LTR (truncated): truncated 5' long terminal repeat (LTR) from HIV-1
   3876..3997    +  polyA_signal   SV40 poly(A) signal: SV40 polyadenylation signal
   4037..4172    +  rep_origin     SV40 ori: SV40 origin of replication
   4193..4211    -  promoter       T7 promoter: promoter for bacteriophage T7 RNA polymerase
   4219..4374    +  CDS            lacZα (fragment): LacZα fragment of β-galactosidase; lacZ fragment
   4379..4807    +  rep_origin     f1 ori (sequence partly withheld): f1 bacteriophage origin of replication; arrow indicates direction of (+) strand synthesis
   4860..4964    +  promoter       AmpR promoter: bla
   4965..5825    +  CDS            AmpR: β-lactamase; bla; confers resistance to ampicillin, carbenicillin, and related antibiotics
   5996..6584    +  rep_origin     ori: high-copy-number ColE1/pMB1/pBR322/pUC origin of replication
   6767..6859    +  CDS            lacI (fragment): lac repressor; lacI; The lac repressor binds to the lac operator to inhibit transcription in E. coli. This inhibition can be relieved by adding lactose or isopropyl-β-D-thiogalactopyranoside (IPTG).
   6872..6893    +  protein_bind   CAP binding site: CAP binding activates transcription in the presence of cAMP. E. coli catabolite activator protein
   6908..6938    +  promoter       lac promoter: promoter for the E. coli lac operon
   6946..6962    +  protein_bind   lac operator: The lac repressor binds to the lac operator to inhibit transcription in E. coli. This inhibition can be relieved by adding lactose or isopropyl-β-D-thiogalactopyranoside (IPTG). lac repressor encoded by lacI
   7007..7025    +  promoter       T3 promoter: promoter for bacteriophage T3 RNA polymerase
   7053..7279    +  promoter       RSV promoter: Rous sarcoma virus enhancer/promoter
   7280..7460    +  LTR            5' LTR (truncated): truncated 5' long terminal repeat (LTR) from HIV-1
   7507..7632    +  misc_feature   HIV-1 Ψ: packaging signal of human immunodeficiency virus type 1
   7616..7979    +  CDS            HIV-1 gag (fragment): gag protein from human immunodeficiency virus 1; gag
   8125..8358    +  misc_feature   RRE: The Rev response element (RRE) of HIV-1 allows for Rev-dependent mRNA export from the nucleus to the cytoplasm.
   8735..8835    +  CDS            Rev (fragment): human immunodeficiency virus 1 (HIV-1) Rev protein; rev; enhances nuclear export of unspliced and incompletely spliced viral mRNAs
