[The description below was written by a language model from this plasmid's Addgene catalogue record and pLannotate feature annotations shown in this document.]
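Description:
pLKO_HSV.FLAG.HA_NGFR is a lentiviral CRISPR vector built on the pLKO backbone that pairs an sgRNA expression cassette with a protein barcode ("Pro-Code") reporter. It is propagated in E. coli as a high-copy plasmid through a ColE1/pUC-type origin with ampicillin selection (AmpR); an f1 origin, an SV40 origin and poly(A) signal, and remnants of lac and phage promoter elements are also carried in the backbone. The viral portion has a third-generation layout. An RSV promoter drives a truncated HIV-1 5' LTR, followed by the Ψ packaging signal with a gag fragment, the RRE for Rev-dependent export of the genomic RNA, a cPPT/CTS, a WPRE to boost transcript expression, and a truncated 3' LTR. No mammalian drug-resistance marker is annotated.

Between the LTRs sit two expression units. A human U6 Pol III promoter precedes the S. pyogenes Cas9 guide RNA scaffold, giving a site into which a user-chosen sgRNA spacer is cloned. The annotation shows no Cas9 gene, so the nuclease would have to be provided separately. Downstream, the EF-1α promoter drives a human NGFR lacking its signaling domain (dNGFR), which serves as an inert cell-surface scaffold. It is tagged at the N terminus with a combination of HSV, FLAG and HA epitopes. These tags were not individually annotated in the feature table but are stated in the catalogue record.

This particular epitope combination acts as one barcode within a set, so that cells carrying a given vector and its sgRNA can be identified by antibody staining. The stated use is vector and cell tracking, and phenotypic CRISPR screens read out at single-cell resolution by cytometry.
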