Addgene plasmid #158294: pLKO_HSV.FLAG.HA_NGFR
Purpose: Protein Barcode (Pro-Code) for vector/cell tracking. Contains U6 trRNA cassette for sgRNA cloning. Enables phenotypic CRISPR screens at a single cell resolution (using cytometry).
Depositing lab: Brian Brown. Depositing organization: Icahn School of Medicine at Mount Sinai. Publication: Protein Barcodes Enable High-Dimensional Single-Cell CRISPR Screens. Wroblewska A, Dhainaut M, Ben-Zvi B, Rose SA, Park ES, Amir ED, Bektesevic A, Baccarini A, Merad M, Rahman AH, Brown BD. Cell. 2018 Nov 1;175(4):1141-1155.e16. doi: 10.1016/j.cell.2018.09.022. Epub 2018 Oct 18. PubMed 30343902.
Backbone
  Vector backbone: pLKO
  Backbone size w/o insert (bp): 9000
  Vector type: Lentiviral, CRISPR
Growth in bacteria
  Bacterial resistance: Ampicillin, 100 μg/mL
  Growth temperature: 37°C
  Growth strain: NEB Stable
  Copy number: High Copy
Gene/Insert
  Gene/Insert name: Pro-Code Tagged human dNGFR
  Species: H. sapiens (human)
  Insert size (bp): 1000
  Mutation: Truncation of the signaling domain
  Entrez Gene: NGFR (a.k.a. CD271, Gp80-LNGFR, TNFRSF16, p75(NTR), p75NTR)
  Promoter: EF1a
  Tag / fusion protein: HSV.FLAG.HA (N terminal on insert)
  Cloning method: Restriction Enzyme; 5′ cloning site Unknown (unknown if destroyed)
  Sequencing primers: 5′ cctttttgagtttggatcttggttcat
Terms and licenses: Academic/Nonprofit Terms; Industry Terms: Not Available to Industry
How to cite: pLKO_HSV.FLAG.HA_NGFR was a gift from Brian Brown (Addgene plasmid # 158294 ; http://n2t.net/addgene:158294 ; RRID:Addgene_158294)
