>Addgene plasmid #158294 | pLKO_HSV.FLAG.HA_NGFR | depositor partial sequence | sequence record 305457 | Tagged NGFR
ATGGGGGCAGGTGCCACCGGCCGCGCCATGGACGGGCCGCGCCTGCTGCTGTTGCTGCTTCTGGGGGTGT
CCCTTGGAGGTGCCAAGGAGGCATGCCAGCCCGAGCTGGCCCCCGAGGACCCCGAGGACGGAGGAGGCGG
GGGAGGGGACTACAAAGACGATGACGACAAGGGAGGAGGCGGGGGAGGGTACCCATACGATGTGCCAGAT
TACGCTCCCACAGGCCTGTACACACACAGCGGTGAGTGCTGCAAAGCCTGCAACCTGGGCGAGGGTGTGG
CCCAGCCTTGTGGAGCCAACCAGACCGTGTGTGAGCCCTGCCTGGACAGCGTGACGTTCTCCGACGTGGT
GAGCGCGACCGAGCCGTGCAAGCCGTGCACCGAGTGCGTGGGGCTCCAGAGCATGTCGGCGCCGTGCGTG
GAGGCCGACGACGCCGTGTGCCGCTGCGCCTACGGCTACTACCAGGATGAGACGACTGGGCGCTGCGAGG
CGTGCCGCGTGTGCGAGGCGGGCTCGGGCCTCGTGTTCTCCTGCCAGGACAAGCAGAACACCGTGTGCGA
GGAGTGCCCCGACGGCACGTATTCCGACGAGGCCAACCACGTGGACCCGTGCCTGCCCTGCACCGTGTGC
GAGGACACCGAGCGCCAGCTCCGCGAGTGCACACGCTGGGCCGACGCCGAGTGCGAGGAGATCCCTGGCC
GTTGGATTACACGGTCCACACCCCCAGAGGGCTCGGACAGCACAGCCCCCAGCACCCAGGAGCCTGAGGC
ACCTCCAGAACAAGACCTCATAGCCAGCACGGTGGCAGGTGTGGTGACCACAGTGATGGGCAGCTCCCAG
CCCGTGGTGACCCGAGGCACCACCGACAACCTCATCCCTGTCTATTGCTCCATCCTGGCTGCTGTGGTTG
TGGGCCTTGTGGCCTACATAGCCTTCAAGAGGTGGAACAGGGGTATCCTCTAG
